Addgene plasmid #100512: pRK5-HA-metap2
Purpose: Expresses HA tagged metap2 in mammalian cells
Depositing lab: David Sabatini. Depositing organization: Whitehead Institute for Biomedical Research. Publication: SAMTOR is an S-adenosylmethionine sensor for the mTORC1 pathway. Gu X, Orozco JM, Saxton RA, Condon KJ, Liu GY, Krawczyk PA, Scaria SM, Harper JW, Gygi SP, Sabatini DM. Science. 2017 Nov 10;358(6364):813-818. doi: 10.1126/science.aao3265. PubMed 29123071.
Backbone
  Vector backbone: pRK5
  Vector type: Mammalian Expression
Growth in bacteria
  Bacterial resistance: Ampicillin, 100 μg/mL
  Growth temperature: 37°C
  Growth strain: DH5alpha
  Copy number: Unknown
Gene/Insert
  Gene/Insert name: Metap2 (alt names: MNPEP; P67EIF2; MAP2)
  Species: H. sapiens (human)
  Entrez Gene: METAP2 (a.k.a. MAP2, MNPEP, p67eIF2)
  Tag / fusion protein: HA (N terminal on insert)
  Cloning method: Restriction Enzyme; 5′ cloning site SalI (not destroyed); 3′ cloning site NotI (not destroyed)
  Sequencing primers: 5′ SP6 : ATT TAG GTG ACA CTA TAG; 3′ pRK5-3': TGT AAC CAT TAT AAG CTG
Terms and licenses: Academic/Nonprofit Terms; Industry Terms: Not Available to Industry
How to cite: pRK5-HA-metap2 was a gift from David Sabatini (Addgene plasmid # 100512 ; http://n2t.net/addgene:100512 ; RRID:Addgene_100512)
