[The description below was written by a language model from this plasmid's Addgene catalogue record and pLannotate feature annotations shown in this document.]
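Description:
pRK5-HA-metap2 is a mammalian expression plasmid of about 6.2 kb, built on the pRK5 backbone, for producing human methionine aminopeptidase 2 (METAP2, also known as MNPEP or p67eIF2) with an N-terminal HA epitope tag. It is propagated in E. coli through a high-copy ColE1/pUC-type origin and selected with ampicillin via the β-lactamase gene and its own promoter. An M13 phage origin is also present, which can support single-stranded DNA production. Short remnants of lac regulatory elements, lacZα, lacI, rop and the pBR322 bom region are backbone leftovers with no evident role in the construct's use.

Expression in mammalian cells is driven by the human cytomegalovirus immediate-early enhancer and promoter, followed by a fragment of a CMV-derived intron and an SP6 phage promoter that also serves as a sequencing primer site. The METAP2 coding sequence was inserted between SalI and NotI sites, both retained, and transcripts are terminated by an SV40 polyadenylation signal. The HA tag is stated in the catalogue entry but is not annotated separately in the feature table; it presumably lies in the unannotated interval just upstream of the METAP2 open reading frame. A short match to an immunoglobulin heavy-chain signal sequence is annotated only as a fragment upstream, and the record gives no indication of a functional role. An SV40 enhancer/early promoter region sits downstream of the expression cassette, but no mammalian selection marker is annotated, which fits transient transfection use.

The HA epitope allows detection or immunoprecipitation of the expressed protein. The plasmid was deposited with a study of S-adenosylmethionine sensing in the mTORC1 pathway, although the record does not state its specific role in that work.
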