Features (pLannotate 1.2.2; 20 found; start..end, strand, type, name):
      1..22      +  protein_bind   CAP binding site: CAP binding activates transcription in the presence of cAMP. E. coli catabolite activator protein
     37..67      +  promoter       lac promoter: promoter for the E. coli lac operon
     75..91      +  protein_bind   lac operator: The lac repressor binds to the lac operator to inhibit transcription in E. coli. This inhibition can be relieved by adding lactose or isopropyl-β-D-thiogalactopyranoside (IPTG). lac repressor encoded by lacI
    144..523     +  enhancer       CMV enhancer: human cytomegalovirus immediate early enhancer
    524..727     +  promoter       CMV promoter: human cytomegalovirus (CMV) immediate early promoter
    863..906     +  intron         CMV intron (fragment): modified intron A from human cytomegalovirus
    958..976     +  promoter       SP6 promoter: promoter for bacteriophage SP6 RNA polymerase
    980..1017    +  CDS            IgH signal sequence (fragment): signal sequence from the mouse immunoglobulin heavy chain variable region
   1162..2592    +  CDS            METAP2 (sequence partly withheld): MAP2_HUMAN - Also known as MNPEP, P67EIF2. Experimental evidence at protein level: Swiss-Prot protein existence level 1. Protects eukaryotic initiation factor EIF2S1 from translation-inhibiting phosphorylation by inhibitory kinases such as EIF2AK2/PKR and EIF2AK1/HCR. Plays a critical role in the regulation of protein synthesis. From Homo sapiens (Human).
   2642..2776    +  polyA_signal   SV40 poly(A) signal: SV40 polyadenylation signal
   2845..3202    +  promoter       SV40 promoter: SV40 enhancer and early promoter
   3221..3375    +  CDS            lacZα (fragment): LacZα fragment of β-galactosidase; lacZ fragment
   3381..3432    -  misc_feature   bom (fragment): basis of mobility region from pBR322
   3451..3831    +  rep_origin     M13 ori (sequence partly withheld): M13 bacteriophage origin of replication; arrow indicates direction of (+) strand synthesis
   3907..3956    -  misc_feature   bom (fragment): basis of mobility region from pBR322
   4058..4093    -  CDS            rop (fragment): Rop protein, which maintains plasmids at low copy number; rop
   4188..4292    +  promoter       AmpR promoter: bla
   4293..5153    +  CDS            AmpR: β-lactamase; bla; confers resistance to ampicillin, carbenicillin, and related antibiotics
   5324..5912    +  rep_origin     ori: high-copy-number ColE1/pMB1/pBR322/pUC origin of replication
   6095..6187    +  CDS            lacI (fragment): lac repressor; lacI; The lac repressor binds to the lac operator to inhibit transcription in E. coli. This inhibition can be relieved by adding lactose or isopropyl-β-D-thiogalactopyranoside (IPTG).
>Addgene plasmid #100512 | pRK5-HA-metap2 | addgene full sequence | sequence record 197113 | Addgene NGS Result
TAATGTGAGTTAGCTCACTCATTAGGCACCCCAGGCTTTACACTTTATGCTTCCGGCTCGTATGTTGTGT
GGAATTGTGAGCGGATAACAATTTCACACAGGAAACAGCTATGACATGATTACGAATTAATTCGAGCTCG
CCCGACATTGATTATTGACTAGTTATTAATAGTAATCAATTACGGGGTCATTAGTTCATAGCCCATATAT
GGAGTTCCGCGTTACATAACTTACGGTAAATGGCCCGCCTGGCTGACCGCCCAACGACCCCCGCCCATTG
ACGTCAATAATGACGTATGTTCCCATAGTAACGCCAATAGGGACTTTCCATTGACGTCAATGGGTGGAGT
ATTTACGGTAAACTGCCCACTTGGCAGTACATCAAGTGTATCATATGCCAAGTACGCCCCCTATTGACGT
CAATGACGGTAAATGGCCCGCCTGGCATTATGCCCAGTACATGACCTTATGGGACTTTCCTACTTGGCAG
TACATCTACGTATTAGTCATCGCTATTACCATGGTGATGCGGTTTTGGCAGTACATCAATGGGCGTGGAT
AGCGGTTTGACTCACGGGGATTTCCAAGTCTCCACCCCATTGACGTCAATGGGAGTTTGTTTTGGCACCA
AAATCAACGGGACTTTCCAAAATGTCGTAACAACTCCGCCCCATTGACGCAAATGGGCGGTAGGCGTGTA
CGGTGGGAGGTCTATATAAGCAGAGCTCGTTTAGTGAACCGTCAGATCGCCTGGAGACGCCATCCACGCT
GTTTTGACCTCCATAGAAGACACCGGGACCGATCCAGCCTCCGCGGCCGGGAACGGTGCATTGGAACGCG
GATTCCCCGTGCCAAGAGTGACGTAAGTACCGCCTATAGAGTCTATAGGCCCACCCCCTTGGCTTCGTTA
GAACGCGGCTACAATTAATACATAACCTTATGTATCATACACATACGATTTAGGTGACACTATAGAATAA
CATCCACTTTGCCTTTCTCTCCACAGGTGTCCACTCCCAGGTCCAACTGCACCTCGGTTCTATCGATTGA
ATTCCCGAACCGACAGTCGGTCTCTTCACCAAGGCCATTCGCGCCACCATGGGCTACCCCTATGATGTGC
CTGACTACGCAGATCTCAATGGTGGTGGTGGTGGGTCGACGATGGCGGGTGTGGAGGAGGTAGCGGCCTC
CGGGAGCCACCTGAATGGCGACCTGGATCCAGACGACAGGGAAGAAGGAGCTGCCTCTACGGCTGAGGAA
GCAGCCAAGAAAAAAAGACGAAAGAAGAAGAAGAGCAAAGGGCCTTCTGCAGGGGAACAGGAACCTGATA
AAGAATCAGGAGCCTCAGTGGATGAAGTAGCAAGACAGTTGGAAAGATCAGCATTGGAAGATAAAGAAAG
AGATGAAGATGATGAAGATGGAGATGGCGATGGAGATGGAGCAACTGGAAAGAAGAAGAAAAAGAAGAAG
AAGAAGAGAGGACCAAAA
[1092 nt withheld, positions 1489-2580]
GGAGATGACTATTAAGCGGCCGCTAAGTAAGTAAGGATCCCCAGCTTGGCCGCCATGGCCCAACTTGTTT
ATTGCAGCTTATAATGGTTACAAATAAAGCAATAGCATCACAAATTTCACAAATAAAGCATTTTTTTCAC
TGCATTCTAGTTGTGGTTTGTCCAAACTCATCAATGTATCTTATCATGTCTGGATCGGGAATTAATTCGG
CGCAGCACCATGGCCTGAAATAACCTCTGAAAGAGGAACTTGGTTAGGTACCTTCTGAGGCGGAAAGAAC
CAGCTGTGGAATGTGTGTCAGTTAGGGTGTGGAAAGTCCCCAGGCTCCCCAGCAGGCAGAAGTATGCAAA
GCATGCATCTCAATTAGTCAGCAACCAGGTGTGGAAAGTCCCCAGGCTCCCCAGCAGGCAGAAGTATGCA
AAGCATGCATCTCAATTAGTCAGCAACCATAGTCCCGCCCCTAACTCCGCCCATCCCGCCCCTAACTCCG
CCCAGTTCCGCCCATTCTCCGCCCCATGGCTGACTAATTTTTTTTATTTATGCAGAGGCCGAGGCCGCCT
CGGCCTCTGAGCTATTCCAGAAGTAGTGAGGAGGCTTTTTTGGAGGCCTAGGCTTTTGCAAAAAGCTGTT
AACAGCTTGGCACTGGCCGTCGTTTTACAACGTCGTGACTGGGAAAACCCTGGCGTTACCCAACTTAATC
GCCTTGCAGCACATCCCCCTTTCGCCAGCTGGCGTAATAGCGAAGAGGCCCGCACCGATCGCCCTTCCCA
ACAGTTGCGCAGCCTGAATGGCGAATGGCGCCTGATGCGGTATTTTCTCCTTACGCATCTGTGCGGTATT
TCACACCGCATA
[142 nt withheld, positions 3433-3574]
C
[141 nt withheld, positions 3576-3716]
CCTTTGACGTTGGAGTCCACGTTCTTT
[37 nt withheld, positions 3744-3780]
ACCCTATCTCGGGCTATTCTTTTGATTTATAAGGGATTTTGCCGATTTCGGCCTATTGGTTAAAAAATGA
GCTGATTTAACAAAAATTTAACGCGAATTTTAACAAAATATTAACGTTTACAATTTTATGGTGCACTCTC
AGTACAATCTGCTCTGATGCCGCATAGTTAAGCCAGCCCCGACACCCGCCAACACCCGCTGACGCGCCCT
GACGGGCTTGTCTGCTCCCGGCATCCGCTTACAGACAAGCTGTGACCGTCTCCGGGAGCTGCATGTGTCA
GAGGTTTTCACCGTCATCACCGAAACGCGCGAGACGAAAGGGCCTCGTGATACGCCTATTTTTATAGGTT
AATGTCATGATAATAATGGTTTCTTAGACGTCAGGTGGCACTTTTCGGGGAAATGTGCGCGGAACCCCTA
TTTGTTTATTTTTCTAAATACATTCAAATATGTATCCGCTCATGAGACAATAACCCTGATAAATGCTTCA
ATAATATTGAAAAAGGAAGAGTATGAGTATTCAACATTTCCGTGTCGCCCTTATTCCCTTTTTTGCGGCA
TTTTGCCTTCCTGTTTTTGCTCACCCAGAAACGCTGGTGAAAGTAAAAGATGCTGAAGATCAGTTGGGTG
CACGAGTGGGTTACATCGAACTGGATCTCAACAGCGGTAAGATCCTTGAGAGTTTTCGCCCCGAAGAACG
TTTTCCAATGATGAGCACTTTTAAAGTTCTGCTATGTGGCGCGGTATTATCCCGTATTGACGCCGGGCAA
GAGCAACTCGGTCGCCGCATACACTATTCTCAGAATGACTTGGTTGAGTACTCACCAGTCACAGAAAAGC
ATCTTACGGATGGCATGACAGTAAGAGAATTATGCAGTGCTGCCATAACCATGAGTGATAACACTGCGGC
CAACTTACTTCTGACAACGATCGGAGGACCGAAGGAGCTAACCGCTTTTTTGCACAACATGGGGGATCAT
GTAACTCGCCTTGATCGTTGGGAACCGGAGCTGAATGAAGCCATACCAAACGACGAGCGTGACACCACGA
TGCCTGTAGCAATGGCAACAACGTTGCGCAAACTATTAACTGGCGAACTACTTACTCTAGCTTCCCGGCA
ACAATTAATAGACTGGATGGAGGCGGATAAAGTTGCAGGACCACTTCTGCGCTCGGCCCTTCCGGCTGGC
TGGTTTATTGCTGATAAATCTGGAGCCGGTGAGCGTGGGTCTCGCGGTATCATTGCAGCACTGGGGCCAG
ATGGTAAGCCCTCCCGTATCGTAGTTATCTACACGACGGGGAGTCAGGCAACTATGGATGAACGAAATAG
ACAGATCGCTGAGATAGGTGCCTCACTGATTAAGCATTGGTAACTGTCAGACCAAGTTTACTCATATATA
CTTTAGATTGATTTAAAACTTCATTTTTAATTTAAAAGGATCTAGGTGAAGATCCTTTTTGATAATCTCA
TGACCAAAATCCCTTAACGTGAGTTTTCGTTCCACTGAGCGTCAGACCCCGTAGAAAAGATCAAAGGATC
TTCTTGAGATCCTTTTTTTCTGCGCGTAATCTGCTGCTTGCAAACAAAAAAACCACCGCTACCAGCGGTG
GTTTGTTTGCCGGATCAAGAGCTACCAACTCTTTTTCCGAAGGTAACTGGCTTCAGCAGAGCGCAGATAC
CAAATACTGTTCTTCTAGTGTAGCCGTAGTTAGGCCACCACTTCAAGAACTCTGTAGCACCGCCTACATA
CCTCGCTCTGCTAATCCTGTTACCAGTGGCTGCTGCCAGTGGCGATAAGTCGTGTCTTACCGGGTTGGAC
TCAAGACGATAGTTACCGGATAAGGCGCAGCGGTCGGGCTGAACGGGGGGTTCGTGCACACAGCCCAGCT
TGGAGCGAACGACCTACACCGAACTGAGATACCTACAGCGTGAGCTATGAGAAAGCGCCACGCTTCCCGA
AGGGAGAAAGGCGGACAGGTATCCGGTAAGCGGCAGGGTCGGAACAGGAGAGCGCACGAGGGAGCTTCCA
GGGGGAAACGCCTGGTATCTTTATAGTCCTGTCGGGTTTCGCCACCTCTGACTTGAGCGTCGATTTTTGT
GATGCTCGTCAGGGGGGCGGAGCCTATGGAAAAACGCCAGCAACGCGGCCTTTTTACGGTTCCTGGCCTT
TTGCTGGCCTTTTGCTCACATGTTCTTTCCTGCGTTATCCCCTGATTCTGTGGATAACCGTATTACCGCC
TTTGAGTGAGCTGATACCGCTCGCCGCAGCCGAACGACCGAGCGCAGCGAGTCAGTGAGCGAGGAAGCGG
AAGAGCGCCCAATACGCAAACCGCCTCTCCCCGCGCGTTGGCCGATTCATTAATGCAGCTGGCACGACAG
GTTTCCCGACTGGAAAGCGGGCAGTGAGCGCAACGCAAT
